Addgene plasmid #63869: pSG 34-11
Purpose: Measurements of translational accuracy
Depositing lab: Albert Dahlberg. Depositing organization: Brown University. Publication: Mutations at U2555, a tRNA-protected base in 23S rRNA, affect translational fidelity. O'Connor M, Dahlberg AE. Proc Natl Acad Sci U S A. 1993 Oct 1;90(19):9214-8. PubMed 8415679.
Backbone
  Vector backbone: pACYC184
  Backbone size w/o insert (bp): 4500
  Vector type: Bacterial Expression
Growth in bacteria
  Bacterial resistance: Tetracycline, 10 μg/mL
  Growth temperature: 37°C
  Growth strain: DH5alpha
  Copy number: Low Copy
Gene/Insert
  Gene/Insert name: lacZ
  Species: Escherichia coli
  Insert size (bp): 3200
  Mutation: UGA near N-term
  GenBank ID: NC_000913.3
  Entrez Gene: lacZ (a.k.a. b0344, ECK0341)
  Promoter: PtacI
  Cloning method: Restriction Enzyme; 5′ cloning site NaeI (destroyed during cloning); 3′ cloning site ScaI (destroyed during cloning)
  Sequencing primers: 5′ M13pUC-Rev
Resource information
  A portion of this plasmid was derived from a plasmid made by: Derived from pSG25
Terms and licenses: Academic/Nonprofit Terms; Industry Terms: Not Available to Industry
Depositor comments: This plasmid carries a UGA nonsense mutation near the 5' end of lacZ.
How to cite: pSG 34-11 was a gift from Albert Dahlberg (Addgene plasmid # 63869 ; http://n2t.net/addgene:63869 ; RRID:Addgene_63869)
