[The description below was written by a language model from this plasmid's Addgene catalogue record.]
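Description:
pSG 34-11 is a low-copy bacterial expression plasmid built on the pACYC184 backbone (about 4.5 kb without insert) and used as a reporter for measuring translational accuracy in Escherichia coli. pACYC184 derivatives replicate from the p15A origin, which makes them compatible with ColE1-type plasmids, so a reporter like this can be maintained alongside a second plasmid in the same cell. Selection is by tetracycline resistance. The insert was placed between NaeI and ScaI sites, both destroyed during cloning, and the plasmid is recorded as being derived in part from an earlier construct, pSG25. No feature table is provided, so the exact layout of the elements cannot be described beyond the catalogue fields.

The payload is an approximately 3.2 kb E. coli lacZ gene expressed from the PtacI promoter, a strong hybrid trp/lac promoter. The key modification is a UGA nonsense codon introduced near the 5' end of the coding sequence. Normal termination at this codon yields only a very short, inactive peptide, so full-length, active β-galactosidase is produced only when the ribosome reads through the stop codon. β-galactosidase activity therefore gives a simple quantitative readout of UGA readthrough, typically interpreted relative to a wild-type lacZ control. The associated work examined how 23S rRNA mutations at a tRNA-protected base affect translational fidelity. This fits the plasmid's use in assessing how ribosomal mutations or other perturbations alter stop-codon recognition and decoding accuracy.
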