>Addgene plasmid #63869 | pSG 34-11 | addgene partial sequence | sequence record 108857 | Tet-F 5'-GGCAGGTAGATGACGACCAT-3'
CAGCCTAACTTCGATCATTGGACCGCTGATCGTCACGGCGATTTATGCCGCCTCGGCGAGCACATGGAAC
GGGTTGGCATGGATTGTAGGCGCCGCCCTATACCTTGTCTGCCTCCCCGCGTTGCGTCGCGGTGCATGGA
GCCGGGCCACCTCGACCTGAATGGAAGCCGGCGGCACCTCGCTAACGGATTCACCACTCCAAGAATTGGA
GCCAATCAATTCTTGCGGAGAACTGTGAATGCGCAAACCAACCCTTGGCAGAACATATCCATCGCGTCCG
CCATCTCCAGCAGCCGCACGCGGCGCATCTCGGGCAGCGTTGGGTCCTGGCCACGGGTGCGCATGATCGT
GCTCCTGTCGTTGAGGACCCGGCTAGGCTGGCGGGGTTGCCTTACTGGTTAGCAGAATGAATCACCGATA
CGCGAGCGAACGTGAAGCGACTGCTGCTGCAAAACGTCTGCGACCTGAGCAACAACATGAATGGTCTTCG
GTTTCCGTGTTTCGTAAAGTCTGGAAACGCGGAAGTCCCCTACGTGCTGCTGAAGTTGCCCGCAACA
