>Addgene plasmid #63869 | pSG 34-11 | addgene partial sequence | sequence record 110689 | LacZ-R 5'-GACAGTATCGGCCTCAGGAA-3'
AACCAGGCAAAGCGCCATTCGCCATTCAGGCTGCGCAACTGTTGGGAAGGGCGATCGGTGCGGGCCTCTT
CGCTATTACGCCAGCTGGCGAAAGGGGGATGTGCTGCAAGGCGATTAAGTTGGGTAACGCCAGGGTTTTC
CCAGTCACGACGTTGTAAAACGACGGCCAGTGAATTAGGGCCGGCTCACACAAAGCTTAGCGTAATCATG
GTGAATTCTGTTTCCTGTGTGAAATTGTTATCCGCTCACAATTGTCGACATTATACGAGCCGATGATTAA
TTGTCAACACGGCCGACGCGCTGGGCTACGTCTTGCTGGCGTTCGCGACGCGAGGCTGGATGGCCTTCCC
CATTATGATTCTTCTCGCTTCCGGCGGCATCGGGATGCCCGCGTTGCAGGCCATGCTGTCCAGGCAGGTA
GATGACGACCATCAGGGACAGCTTCAAGGATCGCTCGCGGCTCTTACCAGCCTAACTTCGATCATTGGAC
CGCTGATCGTCACGGCGATTTATGCCGCCTCGGCGAGCACATGGAACGGGTTGGCATGGATTGTAGGCGC
CGCCCTATACCTTGTCTGCCTCCCCGCGTTGCGTCGCGGTGCATGGAGCCGG
